Addgene plasmid #240058: pIDTsmart-RC2-454TAG
Purpose: Express AAV2 capsid with ncAA mutant at site 454
Depositing lab: Abhishek Chatterjee. Depositing organization: Boston College. Publication: Precise Manipulation of the Site and Stoichiometry of Capsid Modification Enables Optimization of Functional Adeno-Associated Virus Conjugates. Erickson SB, Pham Q, Cao X, Glicksman J, Kelemen RE, Shahraeini SS, Bodkin S, Kiyam Z, Chatterjee A. Bioconjug Chem. 2024 Jan 17;35(1):64-71. doi: 10.1021/acs.bioconjchem.3c00411. Epub 2023 Dec 16. PubMed 38103182.
Backbone
  Vector backbone: pIDTsmart
  Vector type: Mammalian Expression, AAV
Growth in bacteria
  Bacterial resistance: Kanamycin, 50 μg/mL
  Growth temperature: 37°C
  Growth strain: NEB Stable
  Copy number: High Copy
Gene/Insert
  Gene/Insert name: AAV2 Rep Cap-454-TAG
  Species: H. sapiens (human)
  Insert size (bp): 4225
Terms and licenses: Academic/Nonprofit Terms; Industry Terms: Not Available to Industry
How to cite: pIDTsmart-RC2-454TAG was a gift from Abhishek Chatterjee (Addgene plasmid # 240058 ; http://n2t.net/addgene:240058 ; RRID:Addgene_240058)
