[The description below was written by a language model from this plasmid's Addgene catalogue record and pLannotate feature annotations shown in this document.]
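Description:
pIDTsmart-RC2-454TAG is a 7.4 kb AAV2 Rep/Cap packaging plasmid built on the pIDTsmart cloning backbone and intended for transfection into mammalian producer cells. It is propagated in E. coli as a high-copy plasmid from a ColE1/pUC-type origin and selected with kanamycin through an aph(3')-Ia (KanR) gene driven by the cat promoter. This marker is insulated by the bacterial tonB, T7Te and T3Te terminators characteristic of this backbone.

The roughly 4.2 kb insert carries the AAV2 rep and cap genes in their native tandem arrangement. The annotation picks up the Rep52 reading frame followed by the VP1 capsid open reading frame, from which VP2 and VP3 are also normally produced. The larger Rep proteins are not separately annotated, and the record does not state which promoters drive rep and cap. The catalogue lists the insert species as human, although the annotated genes are from adeno-associated virus 2.

The defining change is an amber (TAG) stop codon at capsid position 454. When the plasmid is co-expressed with an orthogonal suppressor tRNA/aminoacyl-tRNA synthetase pair, neither of which is annotated on this plasmid, a noncanonical amino acid is incorporated at that site. This gives capsids a defined chemical handle, and the associated work concerns control over the site and stoichiometry of capsid modification for making AAV conjugates.

The table also shows an FRT site upstream of the insert, lacZα and multiple-cloning-site remnants, and a CMV enhancer/promoter with a short HIV-1 LTR fragment and a T7 promoter downstream of cap. No coding sequence is annotated after these elements, and the record does not explain their role. No AAV ITRs are annotated, which fits a helper-type packaging plasmid rather than a transfer vector.
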