Features (pLannotate 1.2.2; 16 found; start..end, strand, type, name):
     39..86      +  protein_bind   FRT: FLP-mediated recombination occurs in the 8-bp core sequence TCTAGAAA (Turan and Bode, 2011). FLP recombinase from the Saccharomyces cerevisiae 2μ plasmid
    776..1966    +  CDS            Rep52: REP52_AAV2S - Experimental evidence at protein level: Swiss-Prot protein existence level 1. Plays a critical role during packaging of viral DNA into empty capsids, where they are thought to be part of the packaging motor complex. The single stranded genomic DNA is packaged in a 3' to 5' direction and requires the association between viral DNA and Rep40. Regulates host PKA activity by interacting with host PRKX as a mechanism to interfere with helper virus propagation and to promote its own replication. From Adeno-associated virus 2 (isolate Srivastava/1982) (AAV-2).
   1986..4190    +  CDS            VP1 (sequence partly withheld): CAPSD_AAV2S - Experimental evidence at protein level: Swiss-Prot protein existence level 1. Capsid protein self-assembles to form an icosahedral capsid with a T=1 symmetry, about 22 nm in diameter, and consisting of 60 copies of three size variants of the capsid protein VP1, VP2 and VP3 which differ in their N-terminus. The capsid encapsulates the genomic ssDNA. Binds to host cell heparan sulfate and uses host ITGA5-ITGB1 as coreceptor on the cell surface to provide virion attachment to target cell. This attachment induces virion internalization predominantly through clathrin-dependent endocyt
   4519..4649    +  CDS            lacZα (fragment): LacZα fragment of β-galactosidase; lacZ fragment
   4721..5100    +  enhancer       CMV enhancer: human cytomegalovirus immediate early enhancer
   5101..5304    +  promoter       CMV promoter: human cytomegalovirus (CMV) immediate early promoter
   5300..5333    +  LTR            5' LTR (truncated) (fragment): truncated 5' long terminal repeat (LTR) from HIV-1
   5349..5367    +  promoter       T7 promoter: promoter for bacteriophage T7 RNA polymerase
   5573..5604    +  terminator     tonB terminator: bidirectional E. coli tonB-P14 transcription terminator
   5605..5707    +  promoter       cat promoter: promoter of the E. coli cat gene encoding chloramphenicol acetyltransferase
   5708..6523    +  CDS            KanR: aminoglycoside phosphotransferase; aph(3')-Ia; confers resistance to kanamycin in bacteria or G418 (Geneticin®) in eukaryotes
   6547..6574    +  terminator     T7Te terminator: phage T7 early transcription terminator
   6586..7173    -  rep_origin     ori: high-copy-number ColE1/pMB1/pBR322/pUC origin of replication
   7195..7214    -  terminator     T3Te terminator (fragment): phage T3 early transcription terminator
   7213..7230    -  CDS            lacZα (fragment): LacZα fragment of β-galactosidase; lacZ fragment
   7404..31      +  misc_feature   MCS (fragment) (across the origin): pBluescript multiple cloning site
>Addgene plasmid #240058 | pIDTsmart-RC2-454TAG | addgene full sequence | sequence record 477368 | Addgene NGS Result
GCGGCCGCTCTAGAACTAGTGGATCCCCCGGAAGATCAGAAGTTCCTATTCCGAAGTTCCTATTCTCTAG
AAAGTATAGGAACTTCTGATCTGCGCAGCCGCCATGCCGGGGTTTTACGAGATTGTGATTAAGGTCCCCA
GCGACCTTGACGAGCATCTGCCCGGCATTTCTGACAGCTTTGTGAACTGGGTGGCCGAGAAGGAATGGGA
GTTGCCGCCAGATTCTGACATGGATCTGAATCTGATTGAGCAGGCACCCCTGACCGTGGCCGAGAAGCTG
CAGCGCGACTTTCTGACGGAATGGCGCCGTGTGAGTAAGGCCCCGGAGGCCCTTTTCTTTGTGCAATTTG
AGAAGGGAGAGAGCTACTTCCACATGCACGTGCTCGTGGAAACCACCGGGGTGAAATCCATGGTTTTGGG
ACGTTTCCTGAGTCAGATTCGCGAAAAACTGATTCAGAGAATTTACCGCGGGATCGAGCCGACTTTGCCA
AACTGGTTCGCGGTCACAAAGACCAGAAATGGCGCCGGAGGCGGGAACAAGGTGGTGGATGAGTGCTACA
TCCCCAATTACTTGCTCCCCAAAACCCAGCCTGAGCTCCAGTGGGCGTGGACTAATATGGAACAGTATTT
AAGCGCCTGTTTGAATCTCACGGAGCGTAAACGGTTGGTGGCGCAGCATCTGACGCACGTGTCGCAGACG
CAGGAGCAGAACAAAGAGAATCAGAATCCCAATTCTGATGCGCCGGTGATCAGATCAAAAACTTCAGCCA
GGTACATGGAGCTGGTCGGGTGGCTCGTGGACAAGGGGATTACCTCGGAGAAGCAGTGGATCCAGGAGGA
CCAGGCCTCATACATCTCCTTCAATGCGGCCTCCAACTCGCGGTCCCAAATCAAGGCTGCCTTGGACAAT
GCGGGAAAGATTATGAGCCTGACTAAAACCGCCCCCGACTACCTGGTGGGCCAGCAGCCCGTGGAGGACA
TTTCCAGCAATCGGATTTATAAAATTTTGGAACTAAACGGGTACGATCCCCAATATGCGGCTTCCGTCTT
TCTGGGATGGGCCACGAAAAAGTTCGGCAAGAGGAACACCATCTGGCTGTTTGGGCCTGCAACTACCGGG
AAGACCAACATCGCGGAGGCCATAGCCCACACTGTGCCCTTCTACGGGTGCGTAAACTGGACCAATGAGA
ACTTTCCCTTCAACGACTGTGTCGACAAGATGGTGATCTGGTGGGAGGAGGGGAAGATGACCGCCAAGGT
CGTGGAGTCGGCCAAAGCCATTCTCGGAGGAAGCAAGGTGCGCGTGGACCAGAAATGCAAGTCCTCGGCC
CAGATAGACCCGACTCCCGTGATCGTCACCTCCAACACCAACATGTGCGCCGTGATTGACGGGAACTCAA
CGACCTTCGAACACCAGCAGCCGTTGCAAGACCGGATGTTCAAATTTGAACTCACCCGCCGTCTGGATCA
TGACTTTGGGAAGGTCACCAAGCAGGAAGTCAAAGACTTTTTCCGGTGGGCAAAGGATCACGTGGTTGAG
GTGGAGCATGAATTCTACGTCAAAAAGGGTGGAGCCAAGAAAAGACCCGCCCCCAGTGACGCAGATATAA
GTGAGCCCAAACGGGTGCGCGAGTCAGTTGCGCAGCCATCGACGTCAGACGCGGAAGCTTCGATCAACTA
CGCAGACAGGTACCAAAACAAATGTTCTCGTCACGTGGGCATGAATCTGATGCTGTTTCCCTGCAGACAA
TGCGAGAGAATGAATCAGAATTCAAATATCTGCTTCACTCACGGACAGAAAGACTGTTTAGAGTGCTTTC
CCGTGTCAGAATCTCAACCCGTTTCTGTCGTCAAAAAGGCGTATCAGAAACTGTGCTACATTCATCATAT
CATGGGAAAGGTGCCAGACGCTTGCACTGCCTGCGATCTGGTCAATGTGGATTTGGATGACTGCATCTTT
GAACAATAAATGATTTAAATCAGGTATGGCTGCCGATGGTTATCTTCCAGATTGGCTCGAGGACACTCTC
TCTGAAGGAATAAGACAGTGGTGGAAGCTCAAACCTGGCCCACCACCACCAAAGCCCGCAGAGCGGCATA
AGGACGACAGCAGGGGTCTTGTGCTTCCTGGGTACAAGTACCTCGGACCCTTCAACGGACTCGACAAGGG
AGAGCCGGTCAACGAGGCAGACGCCGCGGCCCTCGAGCACGACAAAGCCTACGACCGGCAGCTCGACAGC
GGAGACAACCCGTACCTCAAGTACAACCACGCCGACGCGGAGTTTCAGGAGCGCCTTAAAGAAGATACGT
CTTTTGGGGGCAACCTCGGACGAGCAGTCTTCCAGGCGAAAAAGAGGGTTCTTGAACCTCTGGGCCTGGT
TGAGGAACCTGTTAAGACGGCTCCGGGAAAAAAGAGGCCGGTAGAGCACTCTCCTGTGGAGCCAGACTCC
TCCTCGGGAACCGGAAAGGCGGGCCAGCAGCCTGCAAGAAAAAGATTGAATTTTGGTCAGACTG
[609 nt withheld, positions 2515-3123]
TGAACAACGGGAGTCAGGCAGTAGGACGCTCTTCATTTTACTGCCTGGAGTACTTTCCTTCTCAGATGCT
GCGTACCGGAAACAACTTTACCTTCAGCTACACTTTTGAGGACGTTCCTTTCCACAGCAGCTACGCTCAC
AGCCAGAGTCTGGACCGTCTCATGAATCCTCTCATCGACCAGTACCTGTATTACTTGAGCAGAACAAACA
CTCCAAGTGGATAGACCACGCAGTCAAGGCTTCAGTTTTCTCAGGCCGGAGCGAGTGACATTCGGGACCA
GTCTAGGAACTGGCTTCCTGGACCCTGTTACCGCCAGCAGCGAGTATCAAAGACATCTGCGGATAACAAC
AACAGTGAATACTCGTGGACTGGAGCTACCAAGTACCACCTCAATGGCAGAGACTCTCTGGTGAATCCGG
GCCCGGCCATGGCAAGCCACAAGGACGATGAAGAAAAGTTTTTTCCTCAGAGCGGGGTTCTCATCTTTGG
GAAGCAAGGCTCAGAGAAAACAAATGTGGACATTGAAAAGGTCATGATTACAGACGAAGAGGAAATCAGG
ACAACCAATCCCGTGGCTACGGAGCAGTATGGTTCTGTATCTACCAACCTCCAGAGAGGCAACAGACAAG
CAGCTACCGCAGATGTCAACACACAAGGCGTTCTTCCAGGCATGGTCTGGCAGGACAGAGATGTGTACCT
TCAGGGGCCCATCTGGGCAAAGATTCCACACACGGACGGACATTTTCACCCCTCTCCCCTCATGGGTGGA
TTCGGACTTAAACACCCTCCTCCACAGATTCTCATCAAGAACACCCCGGTACCTGCGAATCCTTCGACCA
CCTTCAGTGCGGCAAAGTTTGCTTCCTTCATCACACAGTACTCCACGGGACAGGTCAGCGTGGAGATCGA
GTGGGAGCTGCAGAAGGAAAACAGCAAACGCTGGAATCCCGAAATTCAGTACACTTCCAACTACAACAAG
TCTGTTAATGTGGACTTTACTGTGGACACTAATGGCGTGTATTCAGAGCCTCGCCCCATTGGCACCAGAT
ACCTGACTCGTAATCTGTAATTGCTTGTTAATCAATAAACCGTTTAATTCGTTTCAGTTGAACTTTGGTC
TCTGCGTATTTCTTTCTTATCTAGTTTCCATGGCTACGTAGATAAGTAGCATGGCGGGTTAATCATTAAC
TACAGCCCGGGCGTTTAAACAGCGGGCGGAGGGGTGGAGTCGTGACGTGAATTACGTCATAGGGTTAGGG
AGGTCCTGTATTAGAGGTCACGTGAGTGTTTTGCGACATTTTGCGACACCATGTGGTCTCGCTGGGGGGG
GGGGCCCGAGTGAGCACGCAGGGTCTCCATTTTGAAGCGGGAGGTTTGAACGAGCGCTGGCGCGCTCACT
GGCCGTCGTTTTACAACGTCGTGACTGGGAAAACCCTGGCGTTACCCAACTTAATCGCCTTGCAGCACAT
CCCCCTTTCGCCAGCTGGCGTAATAGCGAAGAGGCCCGCACCGATCGCCCTTCCCATGCATCGGCCGCAA
ATACCTGCAGGATCCGTTTTGCGCTGCTTCGCGATGTACGGGCCAGATATACGCGTTGACATTGATTATT
GACTAGTTATTAATAGTAATCAATTACGGGGTCATTAGTTCATAGCCCATATATGGAGTTCCGCGTTACA
TAACTTACGGTAAATGGCCCGCCTGGCTGACCGCCCAACGACCCCCGCCCATTGACGTCAATAATGACGT
ATGTTCCCATAGTAACGCCAATAGGGACTTTCCATTGACGTCAATGGGTGGAGTATTTACGGTAAACTGC
CCACTTGGCAGTACATCAAGTGTATCATATGCCAAGTACGCCCCCTATTGACGTCAATGACGGTAAATGG
CCCGCCTGGCATTATGCCCAGTACATGACCTTATGGGACTTTCCTACTTGGCAGTACATCTACGTATTAG
TCATCGCTATTACCATGGTGATGCGGTTTTGGCAGTACATCAATGGGCGTGGATAGCGGTTTGACTCACG
GGGATTTCCAAGTCTCCACCCCATTGACGTCAATGGGAGTTTGTTTTGGCACCAAAATCAACGGGACTTT
CCAAAATGTCGTAACAACTCCGCCCCATTGACGCAAATGGGCGGTAGGCGTGTACGGTGGGAGGTCTATA
TAAGCAGAGCTCTCTGGCTAACTAGAGAACCCACTGCTTACTGGCTTATCGAAATTAATACGACTCACTA
TAGGGAGACCCAAGCTGGCTAGGGGTGCGAGCGGATCGAGCAGTGTCGATCACTACTGGACCGCGAGCTG
TGCTGCGACCCGTGATCTTACGGCATTATACGTATGATCGGTCCACGATCAGCTAGATTATCTAGTCAGC
TTGATGTCATAGCTGTTTCCTGAGGCTCAATACTGACCATTTAAATCATACCTGACCTCCATAGCAGAAA
GTCAAAAGCCTCCGACCGGAGGCTTTTGACTTGATCGGCACGTAAGAGGTTCCAACTTTCACCATAATGA
AATAAGATCACTACCGGGCGTATTTTTTGAGTTATCGAGATTTTCAGGAGCTAAGGAAGCTAAAATGAGC
CATATTCAACGGGAAACGTCTTGCTTGAAGCCGCGATTAAATTCCAACATGGATGCTGATTTATATGGGT
ATAAATGGGCTCGCGATAATGTCGGGCAATCAGGTGCGACAATCTATCGATTGTATGGGAAGCCCGATGC
GCCAGAGTTGTTTCTGAAACATGGCAAAGGTAGCGTTGCCAATGATGTTACAGATGAGATGGTCAGGCTA
AACTGGCTGACGGAATTTATGCCTCTTCCGACCATCAAGCATTTTATCCGTACTCCTGATGATGCATGGT
TACTCACCACTGCGATCCCAGGGAAAACAGCATTCCAGGTATTAGAAGAATATCCTGATTCAGGTGAAAA
TATTGTTGATGCGCTGGCAGTGTTCCTGCGCCGGTTGCATTCGATTCCTGTTTGTAATTGTCCTTTTAAC
GGCGATCGCGTATTTCGTCTCGCTCAGGCGCAATCACGAATGAATAACGGTTTGGTTGGTGCGAGTGATT
TTGATGACGAGCGTAATGGCTGGCCTGTTGAACAAGTCTGGAAAGAAATGCATAAACTCTTGCCATTCTC
ACCGGATTCAGTCGTCACTCATGGTGATTTCTCACTTGATAACCTTATTTTTGACGAGGGGAAATTAATA
GGTTGTATTGATGTTGGACGAGTCGGAATCGCAGACCGATACCAGGATCTTGCCATCCTATGGAACTGCC
TCGGTGAGTTTTCTCCTTCATTACAGAAACGGCTTTTTCAAAAATATGGTATTGATAATCCTGATATGAA
TAAATTGCAGTTTCACTTGATGCTCGATGAGTTTTTCTAATGAGGACCTAAATGTAATCACCTGGCTCAC
CTTCGGGTGGGCCTTTCTGCGTTGCTGGCGTTTTTCCATAGGCTCCGCCCCCCTGACGAGCATCACAAAA
ATCGATGCTCAAGTCAGAGGTGGCGAAACCCGACAGGACTATAAAGATACCAGGCGTTTCCCCCTGGAAG
CTCCCTCGTGCGCTCTCCTGTTCCGACCCTGCCGCTTACCGGATACCTGTCCGCCTTTCTCCCTTCGGGA
AGCGTGGCGCTTTCTCATAGCTCACGCTGTAGGTATCTCAGTTCGGTGTAGGTCGTTCGCTCCAAGCTGG
GCTGTGTGCACGAACCCCCCGTTCAGCCCGACCGCTGCGCCTTATCCGGTAACTATCGTCTTGAGTCCAA
CCCGGTAAGACACGACTTATCGCCACTGGCAGCAGCCACTGGTAACAGGATTAGCAGAGCGAGGTATGTA
GGCGGTGCTACAGAGTTCTTGAAGTGGTGGCCTAACTACGGCTACACTAGAAGAACAGTATTTGGTATCT
GCGCTCTGCTGAAGCCAGTTACCTCGGAAAAAGAGTTGGTAGCTCTTGATCCGGCAAACAAACCACCGCT
GGTAGCGGTGGTTTTTTTGTTTGCAAGCAGCAGATTACGCGCAGAAAAAAAGGATCTCAAGAAGATCCTT
TGATTTTCTACCGAAGAAAGGCCCACCCGTGTAAAACGACGGCCAGTTTATCTAGTCAGCTTGATTCTAG
CTGATCGTGGACCGGAAGGTGAGCCAGTGAGTTGATTGCAGTCCAGTTACGCTGGAGTCTGAGGCTCGTC
CTGAATGATATGCGACCGCCGGAGGGTTGCGTTTGAGACGGGCGACAGATCCAGTCGCGCTGCTCTCGTC
GATCCGCTAGG
